Addgene plasmid #245364: pZNpF-wt
Purpose: Dual luciferase (nano, firefly) with Zfp423 5' end fused to NanoLuciferase
Depositing lab: Bruce Hamilton. Depositing organization: University of California, San Diego (UCSD). Publication: Nonequivalence of Zfp423 premature termination codons in mice. Concepcion D, Liang C, Kim D, Hamilton BA. bioRxiv [Preprint]. 2025 Jun 2:2025.05.30.656936. doi: 10.1101/2025.05.30.656936. PubMed 40501617.
Backbone
  Vector backbone: pTwist-EF1a
  Backbone manufacturer: Twist Biosciences
  Vector type: Mammalian Expression, Luciferase, Synthetic Biology
  Selectable markers: Puromycin
Growth in bacteria
  Bacterial resistance: Ampicillin, 100 μg/mL
  Growth temperature: 37°C
  Growth strain: DH5alpha
  Copy number: High Copy
Gene/Insert
  Gene/Insert name: Zfp423-wt
  Species: M. musculus (mouse)
  Entrez Gene: Zfp423 (a.k.a. Ebfaz, Roaz, Zfp104, Znf423, ataxia1, mKIAA0760, nur12)
  Promoter: EF1a
  Tag / fusion protein: NanoLuciferase (C terminal on insert)
  Cloning method: Gibson Cloning
Terms and licenses: Academic/Nonprofit Terms; Industry Terms: Not Available to Industry
Depositor comments: clone 1 5' cloning site: EcoRI. 3' cloning site: BamHI.
How to cite: pZNpF-wt was a gift from Bruce Hamilton (Addgene plasmid # 245364 ; http://n2t.net/addgene:245364 ; RRID:Addgene_245364)
