[The description below was written by a language model from this plasmid's Addgene catalogue record and pLannotate feature annotations shown in this document.]
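Description:
pZNpF-wt is a roughly 10.2 kb mammalian expression plasmid built on the commercial pTwist-EF1a backbone and designed as a dual-luciferase reporter. It is propagated in E. coli as a high-copy plasmid through a ColE1/pUC-type origin with ampicillin selection (AmpR, β-lactamase). For selection in mammalian cells it carries a puromycin N-acetyltransferase cassette, which in the annotated sequence lies immediately downstream of a human ubiquitin C promoter and is followed by a synthetic poly(A) signal.

The payload consists of two independent reporter units arranged in the same orientation. In the first, the strong constitutive human EF-1α promoter drives the 5' end of the wild-type mouse Zfp423 coding sequence, a fragment of about 390 bp encoding the N-terminal portion of this zinc-finger transcription factor. That fragment is followed closely by human codon-optimized NanoLuc, recorded as a C-terminal fusion. NanoLuc signal therefore depends on expression and translation through the Zfp423 leader region. In the second unit, a human PGK promoter drives firefly luciferase (luc2), giving an internal control from the same plasmid against which NanoLuc activity can be normalized. An SV40 poly(A) signal is annotated after luc2, although on the opposite strand. The reporter region is bracketed by bacterial and T7 transcription terminators and short β-globin insulator elements, which are backbone features intended to isolate the cassette from surrounding transcription.

The insert was assembled by Gibson cloning between EcoRI and BamHI sites. The "wt" name and the associated study of Zfp423 premature termination codons in mice suggest that this construct is the wild-type reference for comparison with variant versions, though the record does not describe those variants.
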