Features (pLannotate 1.2.2; 20 found; start..end, strand, type, name):
   1213..1810    +  CDS            PuroR (fragment): puromycin N-acetyltransferase; pac from Streptomyces; confers resistance to puromycin
   1839..1887    +  polyA_signal   poly(A) signal: synthetic polyadenylation signal
   2153..3013    +  CDS            AmpR: β-lactamase; bla; confers resistance to ampicillin, carbenicillin, and related antibiotics
   3026..3162    +  terminator     rrnG terminator: transcription terminator from the E. coli ribosomal RNA rrnG operon (Albrechtsen et al., 1991)
   3314..3385    +  misc_feature   5' β-globin insulator: insulator upstream of the human β-globin locus (Farrell et al., 2002)
   3390..3436    -  terminator     T7 terminator: transcription terminator for bacteriophage T7 RNA polymerase
   3454..3502    -  polyA_signal   poly(A) signal: synthetic polyadenylation signal
   3539..4717    +  promoter       EF-1α promoter: strong constitutive promoter for human elongation factor EF-1α
   4855..5244    +  CDS            Znf423 (fragment): ZN423_MOUSE - Also known as Ebfaz, Kiaa0760, Nur12, Oaz, Zfp423. Experimental evidence at protein level: Swiss-Prot protein existence level 1. Transcription factor that can both act as an activator or a repressor depending on the context. Plays a central role in BMP signaling and olfactory neurogenesis. Associates with SMADs in response to BMP2 leading to activate transcription of BMP target genes. Acts as a transcriptional repressor via its interaction with EBF1, a transcription factor involved in terminal olfactory receptor neurons differentiation; this interaction preventing EBF1 to bind DN
   5260..5772    +  CDS            Nluc: NanoLuc® luciferase human codon-optimized
   6015..6525    +  promoter       hPGK promoter: human phosphoglycerate kinase 1 promoter
   6622..8274    +  CDS            luciferase: firefly luciferase synthetic luc2 version of the luciferase gene
   8324..8445    -  polyA_signal   SV40 poly(A) signal: SV40 polyadenylation signal
   8468..8537    -  CDS            large T antigen (fragment): large T antigen from SV40 (simian virus 40)
   8560..8606    +  terminator     T7 terminator: transcription terminator for bacteriophage T7 RNA polymerase
   8636..8772    +  terminator     rrnG terminator: transcription terminator from the E. coli ribosomal RNA rrnG operon (Albrechtsen et al., 1991)
   8817..8888    +  misc_feature   3' β-globin insulator: insulator downstream of the human β-globin locus (Farrell et al., 2002)
   9114..9702    -  rep_origin     ori: high-copy-number ColE1/pMB1/pBR322/pUC origin of replication
   9874..9938    -  CDS            bla(M) (fragment): β-lactamase lacking the signal sequence; bla(M); allows cytosolic expression of β-lactamase
  10202..1209    +  promoter       UbC promoter (across the origin): human ubiquitin C promoter
>Addgene plasmid #245364 | pZNpF-wt | addgene full sequence | sequence record 486424 | Addgene NGS Result
GCCTCCGCGCCGGGTTTTGGCGCCTCCCGCGGGCGCCCCCCTCGTCACGGCGAGCGCTGCCACGTCAGAC
GAAGGGCGCAGGAGCGTCCTGATCCTTCCGCCCGGACGCTCAGGACAGCGGCCCGCTGCTCATAAGACTC
GGCCTTAGAACCCCAGTATCAGCAGAAGGACATTTTAGGACGGGACTTGGGTGACTCTAGGGCACTGGTT
TTCTTTCCAGAGAGCGGAACAGGCGAGGAAAAGTAGTCCCTTCTCGGCGATTCTGCGGAGGGATCTCCGT
GGGGCGGTGAACGCCGATGATTATATAAGGACGCGCCGGGTGTGGCACAGCTAGTTCCGTCGCAGCCGGG
ATTTGGGTCGCGGTTCTTGTTTGTGGATCGCTGTGATCGTCACTTGGTGAGTAGCGGGCTGCTGGGCTGG
CCGGGGCTTTCGTGGCCGCCGGGCCGCTCGGTGGGACGGAAGCGTGTGGAGAGACCGCCAAGGGCTGTAG
TCTGGGTCCGCGAGCAAGGTTGCCCTGAACTGGGGGTTGGGGGGAGCGCAGCAAAATGGCGGCTGTTCCC
GAGTCTTGAATGGAAGACGCTTGTGAGGCGGGCTGTGAGGTCGTTGAAACAAGGTGGGGGGCATGGTGGG
CGGCAAGAACCCAAGGTCTTGAGCCCTTCGCTAATGCGGGAAAGCTCTTATTCGGGTGAGATGGGCTGGG
CACCATCTGGGGACCCTGACGTGAAGTTTGTCACTGACTGGAGAACTCGGTTTGTCGTCTGTTGCGGGGG
CGGCAGTTATGGCGGTGCCGTTGGGCAGTGCACCCGTACCTTTGGGAGCGCGCGCCCTCGTCGTGTCGTG
ACGTCACCCGTTCTGTTGGCTTATAATGCAGGGTGGGGCCACCTGCCGGTAGGTGTGCGGTAGGCTTTTC
TCCGTCGCAGGACGCAGGGTTCGGGCCTAGGGTAGGCTCTCCTGAATCGACAGGCGCCGGACCTCTGGTG
AGGGGAGGGATAAGTGAGGCGTCAGTTTCTTTGGTCGGTTTTATGTACCTATCTTCTTAAGTAGCTGAAG
CTCCGGTTTTGAACTATGCGCTCGGGGTTGGCGAGTGTGTTTTGTGAAGTTTTTTAGGCACCTTTTGAAA
TGTAATCATTTGGGTCAATATGTAATTTTCAGTGTTAGACTTGTAAATTGTCCGCTAAATTCTGGCCGTT
TTTGGCTTTTTTGTTAGACAACATGACCGAGTACAAGCCCACGGTGCGCCTCGCCACCCGCGACGACGTC
CCCAGGGCCGTACGCACCCTCGCCGCCGCGTTCGCCGACTACCCCGCCACGCGCCACACCGTCGATCCGG
ACCGCCACATCGAGCGGGTCACCGAGCTGCAAGAACTCTTCCTCACGCGCGTCGGGCTCGACATCGGCAA
GGTGTGGGTCGCGGACGACGGCGCCGCGGTGGCGGTCTGGACCACGCCGGAGAGCGTCGAAGCGGGGGCG
GTGTTCGCCGAGATCGGCCCGCGCATGGCCGAGTTGAGCGGTTCCCGGCTGGCCGCGCAGCAACAGATGG
AGGGCCTCCTGGCGCCGCACCGGCCCAAGGAGCCCGCGTGGTTCCTGGCCACCGTCGGCGTCTCGCCCGA
CCACCAGGGCAAGGGTCTGGGCAGCGCCGTCGTGCTCCCCGGAGTGGAGGCCGCCGAGCGCGCCGGGGTG
CCCGCCTTCCTGGAGACCTCCGCGCCCCGCAACCTCCCCTTCTACGAGCGGCTCGGCTTCACCGTCACCG
CCGACGTCGAGGTGCCCGAAGGACCGCGCACCTGGTGCATGACCCGCAAGCCCGGTGCCTAGGCTAGTAT
GTAAGCCTAGTCTTAGATAATAAAATCGCTATCCATCGAAGATGGATGTGTGTTGGTTTTTTGTGTGTGT
AACGCTAGGCGCGCCTGGTGTACCGAGAACGATCCTCTCAGTGCGAGTCTCGACGATCCATATCGTTGCT
TGGCAGTCAGCCAGTCGGAATCCAGCTTGGGACCCAGGAAGTCCAATCGTCAGATATTGTACTCAAGCCT
GGTCACGGCAGCGTACCGATCTGTTTAAACCTAGATATTGATAGTCTGATCGGTCAACGTATAATCGAGT
CCTAGCTTTTGCAAACATCTATCAAGAGACAGGATCAGCAGGAGGCTTTCGCATGAGTATTCAACATTTC
CGTGTCGCCCTTATTCCCTTTTTTGCGGCATTTTGCCTTCCTGTTTTTGCTCACCCAGAAACGCTGGTGA
AAGTAAAAGATGCTGAAGATCAGTTGGGTGCGCGAGTGGGTTACATCGAACTGGATCTCAACAGCGGTAA
GATCCTTGAGAGTTTTCGCCCCGAAGAACGCTTTCCAATGATGAGCACTTTTAAAGTTCTGCTATGTGGC
GCGGTATTATCCCGTATTGACGCCGGGCAAGAGCAACTCGGTCGCCGCATACACTATTCTCAGAATGACT
TGGTTGAGTATTCACCAGTCACAGAAAAGCATCTTACGGATGGCATGACAGTAAGAGAATTATGCAGTGC
TGCCATAACCATGAGTGATAACACTGCGGCCAACTTACTTCTGACAACGATTGGAGGACCGAAGGAGCTA
ACCGCTTTTTTGCACAACATGGGGGATCATGTAACTCGCCTTGATCGTTGGGAACCGGAGCTGAATGAAG
CCATACCAAACGACGAGCGTGACACCACGATGCCTGTAGCAATGGCAACAACCTTGCGTAAACTATTAAC
TGGCGAACTACTTACTCTAGCTTCCCGGCAACAGTTGATAGACTGGATGGAGGCGGATAAAGTTGCAGGA
CCACTTCTGCGCTCGGCCCTTCCGGCTGGCTGGTTTATTGCTGATAAATCTGGAGCCGGTGAGCGTGGGT
CTCGCGGTATCATTGCAGCACTGGGGCCAGATGGTAAGCCCTCCCGTATCGTAGTTATCTACACGACGGG
GAGTCAGGCAACTATGGATGAACGAAATAGACAGATCGCTGAGATAGGTGCCTCACTGATTAAGCATTGG
TAACCGATTCTAGGTGCATTGGCGCAGAAAAAAATGCCTGATGCGACGCTGCGCGTCTTATACTCCCACA
TATGCCAGATTCAGCAACGGATACGGCTTCCCCAACTTGCCCACTTCCATACGTGTCCTCCTTACCAGAA
ATTTATCCTTAAGATCCCGAATCGTTTAAACTCGACTCTGGCTCTATCGAATCTCCGTCGTTTCGAGCTT
ACGCGAACAGCCGTGGCGCTCATTTGCTCGTCGGGCATCGAATCTCGTCAGCTATCGTCAGCTTACCTTT
TTGGCAGCGATCGCGGCTCCCGACATCTTGGACCATTAGCTCCACAGGTATCTTCTTCCCTCTAGTGGTC
ATAACAGCAGCTTCAGCTACCTCTCAATTCAAAAAACCCCTCAAGACCCGTTTAGAGGCCCCAAGGGGTT
ATGCTATCAATCGTTGCGTTACACACACAAAAAACCAACACACATCCATCTTCGATGGATAGCGATTTTA
TTATCTAACTGCTGATCGAGTGTAGCCAGATCTCGTGAGGCTCCGGTGCCCGTCAGTGGGCAGAGCGCAC
ATCGCCCACAGTCCCCGAGAAGTTGGGGGGAGGGGTCGGCAATTGAACCGGTGCCTAGAGAAGGTGGCGC
GGGGTAAACTGGGAAAGTGATGTCGTGTACTGGCTCCGCCTTTTTCCCGAGGGTGGGGGAGAACCGTATA
TAAGTGCACTAGTCGCCGTGAACGTTCTTTTTCGCAACGGGTTTGCCGCCAGAACACAGGTAAGTGCCGT
GTGTGGTTCCCGCGGGCCTGGCCTCTTTACGGGTTATGGCCCTTGCGTGCCTTGAATTACTTCCACCTGG
CTGCAGTACGTGATTCTTGATCCCGAGCTTCGGGTTGGAAGTGGGTGGGAGAGTTCGTGGCCTTGCGCTT
AAGGAGCCCCTTCGCCTCGTGCTTGAGTTGTGGCCTGGCCTGGGCGCTGGGGCCGCCGCGTGCGAATCTG
GTGGCACCTTCGCGCCTGTCTCGCTGCTTTCGATAAGTCTCTAGCCATTTAAAATTTTTGATGACCTGCT
GCGACGCTTTTTTTCTGGCAAGATAGTCTTGTAAATGCGGGCCAAGATCAGCACACTGGTATTTCGGTTT
TTGGGGCCGCGGGCGGCGACGGGGCCCGTGCGTCCCAGCGCACATGTTCGGCGAGGCGGGGCCTGCGAGC
GCGGCCACCGAGAATCGGACGGGGGTAGTCTCAAGCTGCCCGGCCTGCTCTGGTGCCTGGCCTCGCGCCG
CCGTGTATCGCCCCGCCCTGGGCGGCAAGGCTGGCCCGGTCGGCACCAGTTGCGTGAGCGGAAAGATGGC
CGCTTCCCGGCCCTGCTGCAGGGAGCACAAAATGGAGGACGCGGCGCTCGGGAGAGCGGGCGGGTGAGTC
ACCCACACAAAGGAAAAGGGCCTTTCCGTCCTCAGCCGTCGCTTCATGTGACTCCACGGAGTACCGGGCG
CCGTCCAGGCACCTCGATTAGTTCTCCAGCTTTTGGAGTACGTCGTCTTTAGGTTGGGGGGAGGGGTTTT
ATGCGATGGAGTTTCCCCACACTGAGTGGGTGGAGACTGAAGTTAGGCCAGCTTGGCACTTGATGTAATT
CTCCTTGGAATTTGCCCTTTTTGAGTTTGGATCTTGGTTCATTCTCAAGCCTCAGACAGTGGTTCAAAGT
TTTTTTCTTCCATTTCAGGTGTCGTGAAAACTACCCCTAAAAGCCAAAAGATCTTTGTCGATCCTACCAT
CCACTCGACACACCCGCCAGCGGCCGCTGCCAAGCTTCCGAGCTCTCGAATTCAGCCGACCGCGGACGGC
GACGGAGCGCCCGGAGCCCCGGACATGTCCAGGCGGAAGCAGGCGAAGCCGCGATCGGTGAAAGTTGAAG
AGGGGGAGGCCTCGGACTTCTCGCTGGCCTGGGATTCCTCTGTGGCAGCAGCAGGAGGCCTGGAAGGAGA
GCCAGAGTGTGATCGGAAAACCAGCCGTGCGCTGGAAGACAGGAACAGCGTGACAAGTCAAGAGGAGAGA
AATGAGGACGATGAAGACGTGGAAGATGAGTCAATTTACACCTGCGATCACTGTCAGCAGGACTTCGAGT
CTCTGGCAGACCTGACGGACCACCGGGCCCACCGCTGTCCTGGAGATGGTGATGACGACCCACAGCTCTC
CTGGGTGGCTTCATCTCCCTCCAGCAAGGATGTTGCGTCACCTACGCAGATGATAGGAGGAGGTGGATCC
GGAGGCGGAGTCTTCACACTCGAAGATTTCGTTGGGGACTGGCGACAGACAGCCGGCTACAACCTGGACC
AAGTCCTTGAACAGGGAGGTGTGTCCAGTTTGTTTCAGAATCTCGGGGTGTCCGTAACTCCGATCCAAAG
GATTGTCCTGAGCGGTGAAAATGGGCTGAAGATCGACATCCATGTCATCATCCCGTATGAAGGTCTGAGC
GGCGACCAAATGGGCCAGATCGAAAAAATTTTTAAGGTGGTGTACCCTGTGGATGATCATCACTTTAAGG
TGATCCTGCACTATGGCACACTGGTAATCGACGGGGTTACGCCGAACATGATCGACTATTTCGGACGGCC
GTATGAAGGCATCGCCGTGTTCGACGGCAAAAAGATCACTGTAACAGGGACCCTGTGGAACGGCAACAAA
ATTATCGACGAGCGCCTGATCAACCCCGACGGCTCCCTGCTGTTCCGAGTAACCATCAACGGAGTGACCG
GCTGGCGGCTGTGCGAACGCATTCTGGCGTAATATTAAGAAACCCTGGACCACCCACCCCAGCAAGGACA
CTGAGCAAGAGAGGCCCTATCCCAACTCGGCCCCCAACACTGAGCATCTCCCTCACAATTTCCATCCCAG
ACCCCCATAATAACAGGAGGGGCCCAGGGAGCCCTCCCTACTCTCTTGAATACCATCAATAAAGTTCGCT
GCACCCACCTCTCCTTGGTTTTAATGCGGTGTTGGGGGAGGGAGGGTGTGTAAATAAATCTCGAGGGGTT
GGGGTTGCGCCTTTTCCAAGGCAGCCCTGGGTTTGCGCAGGGACGCGGCTGCTCTGGGCGTGGTTCCGGG
AAACGCAGCGGCGCCGACCCTGGGTCTCGCACATTCTTCACGTCCGTTCGCAGCGTCACCCGGATCTTCG
CCGCTACCCTTGTGGGCCCCCCGGCGACGCTTCCTGCTCCGCCCCTAAGTCGGGAAGGTTCCTTGCGGTT
CGCGGCGTGCCGGACGTGACAAACGGAAGCCGCACGTCTCACTAGTACCCTCGCAGACGGACAGCGCCAG
GGAGCAATGGCAGCGCGCCGACCGCGATGGGCTGTGGCCAATAGCGGCTGCTCAGCAGGGCGCGCCGAGA
GCAGCGGCCGGGAAGGGGCGGTGCGGGAGGCGGGGTGTGGGGCGGTAGTGTGGGCCCTGTTCCTGCCCGC
GCGGTGTTCCGCATTCTGCAAGCCTCCGGAGCGCACGTCGGCAGTCGGCTCCCTCGTTGACCGAATCACC
GACCTCTCTCCCCAGCTGACCACTTCGGTCCTGAGCGCTTGGGAGTTAGGTTGTTTGCCGGCGTAGCGGC
CAGCGCCTGAGCCCGCCCTTGATCTTCGCTGTGGCGTCGACATGGAAGATGCCAAAAACATTAAGAAGGG
CCCAGCGCCATTCTACCCACTCGAAGACGGGACCGCCGGCGAGCAACTGCACAAAGCCATGAAGCGCTAC
GCCCTGGTGCCCGGCACCATCGCCTTTACCGACGCACATATCGAGGTGGACATTACCTACGCCGAGTACT
TCGAGATGAGCGTTCGGCTGGCAGAAGCTATGAAGCGCTATGGGCTGAATACAAACCATCGGATCGTGGT
GTGCAGCGAGAATAGCTTGCAGTTCTTCATGCCCGTGTTGGGTGCCCTGTTCATCGGTGTGGCTGTGGCC
CCAGCTAACGACATCTACAACGAGCGCGAGCTGCTGAACAGCATGGGCATCAGCCAGCCCACCGTCGTAT
TCGTGAGCAAGAAAGGGCTGCAAAAGATCCTCAACGTGCAAAAGAAGCTACCGATCATACAAAAGATCAT
CATCATGGATAGCAAGACCGACTACCAGGGCTTCCAAAGCATGTACACCTTCGTGACTTCCCATTTGCCA
CCCGGCTTCAACGAGTACGACTTCGTGCCCGAGAGCTTCGACCGGGACAAAACCATCGCCCTGATCATGA
ACAGTAGTGGCAGTACCGGATTGCCCAAGGGCGTAGCCCTACCGCACCGCACCGCTTGTGTCCGATTCAG
TCATGCCCGCGACCCCATCTTCGGCAACCAGATCATCCCCGACACCGCTATCCTCAGCGTGGTGCCATTT
CACCACGGCTTCGGCATGTTCACCACGCTGGGCTACTTGATCTGCGGCTTTCGGGTCGTGCTCATGTACC
GCTTCGAGGAGGAGCTATTCTTGCGCAGCTTGCAAGACTATAAGATTCAATCTGCCCTGCTGGTGCCCAC
ACTCTTTAGCTTCTTCGCTAAGAGCACTCTGATTGATAAGTACGACCTAAGCAACTTGCACGAGATCGCC
AGCGGCGGGGCGCCGCTCAGCAAGGAGGTAGGTGAGGCCGTGGCCAAACGCTTCCACCTACCAGGCATCC
GCCAGGGCTACGGCCTGACAGAAACAACCAGCGCCATTCTGATCACCCCCGAAGGGGACGACAAGCCTGG
CGCAGTAGGCAAGGTGGTGCCCTTCTTCGAGGCTAAGGTGGTGGACTTGGACACCGGTAAGACACTGGGT
GTGAACCAGCGCGGCGAGCTGTGCGTCCGTGGCCCCATGATCATGAGCGGCTACGTTAACAACCCAGAGG
CTACAAACGCTCTCATCGACAAGGACGGCTGGCTGCACAGCGGCGACATCGCCTACTGGGACGAGGACGA
GCACTTCTTCATCGTGGACCGGCTGAAGAGCCTGATCAAATACAAGGGCTACCAGGTAGCCCCAGCCGAA
CTGGAGAGCATCCTGCTGCAACACCCCAACATCTTCGACGCCGGGGTCGCCGGCCTGCCCGACGACGATG
CCGGCGAGCTGCCCGCCGCAGTCGTCGTGCTGGAACACGGTAAAACCATGACCGAGAAGGAGATCGTGGA
CTATGTGGCCAGCCAGGTTACAACCGCCAAGAAGCTGCGCGGTGGTGTTGTGTTCGTGGACGAGGTGCCT
AAAGGACTGACCGGCAAGTTGGACGCCCGCAAGATCCGCGAGATTCTCATTAAGGCCAAGAAGGGCGGCA
AGATCGCCGTGTAAGCTAGCTTGACTGACTGAGATACAGCGTACCTTCAGCTCACAGACATGATAAGATA
CATTGATGAGTTTGGACAAACCACAACTAGAATGCAGTGAAAAAAATGCTTTATTTGTGAAATTTGTGAT
GCTATTGCTTTATTTGTAACCATTATAAGCTGCAATAAACAAGTTAACAACAACAATTGCATTCATTTTA
TGTTTCAGGTTCAGGGGGAGGTGTGGGAGGTTTTTTAAAGCAAGTAAAACCTCTACAAATGTGGTATTGG
CCCATCTCTATCGGTATCGTAGCATAACCCCTTGGGGCCTCTAAACGGGTCTTGAGGGGTTTTTTGTGCC
CCTCGGGCCGGATTGCTATCTACCGGCATTGGCGCAGAAAAAAATGCCTGATGCGACGCTGCGCGTCTTA
TACTCCCACATATGCCAGATTCAGCAACGGATACGGCTTCCCCAACTTGCCCACTTCCATACGTGTCCTC
CTTACCAGAAATTTATCCTTAAGGTCGTCAGCTATCCTGCAGGCGATCTCTCGATTTCGATCAAGACATT
CCTTTAATGGTCTTTTCTGGACACCACTAGGGGTCAGAAGTAGTTCATCAAACTTTCTTCCCTCCCTAAT
CTCATTGGTTACCTTGGGCTATCGAAACTTAATTAACCAGTCAAGTCAGCTACTTGGCGAGATCGACTTG
TCTGGGTTTCGACTACGCTCAGAATTGCGTCAGTCAAGTTCGATCTGGTCCTTGCTATTGCACCCGTTCT
CCGATTACGAGTTTCATTTAAATCATGTGAGCAAAAGGCCAGCAAAAGGCCAGGAACCGTAAAAAGGCCG
CGTTGCTGGCGTTTTTCCATAGGCTCCGCCCCCCTGACGAGCATCACAAAAATCGACGCTCAAGTCAGAG
GTGGCGAAACCCGACAGGACTATAAAGATACCAGGCGTTTCCCCCTGGAAGCTCCCTCGTGCGCTCTCCT
GTTCCGACCCTGCCGCTTACCGGATACCTGTCCGCCTTTCTCCCTTCGGGAAGCGTGGCGCTTTCTCATA
GCTCACGCTGTAGGTATCTCAGTTCGGTGTAGGTCGTTCGCTCCAAGCTGGGCTGTGTGCACGAACCCCC
CGTTCAGCCCGACCGCTGCGCCTTATCCGGTAACTATCGTCTTGAGTCCAACCCGGTAAGACACGACTTA
TCGCCACTGGCAGCAGCCACTGGTAACAGGATTAGCAGAGCGAGGTATGTAGGCGGTGCTACAGAGTTCT
TGAAGTGGTGGCCTAACTACGGCTACACTAGAAGAACAGTATTTGGTATCTGCGCTCTGCTGAAGCCAGT
TACCTTCGGAAAAAGAGTTGGTAGCTCTTGATCCGGCAAACAAACCACCGCTGGTAGCGGTGGTTTTTTT
GTTTGCAAGCAGCAGATTACGCGCAGAAAAAAAGGATCTCAAGAAGATCCTTTGATCTTTTCTACGGGGT
CTGACGCTCAGTGGAACGAAAACTCACGTTAAGGGATTTTGGTCATGAGATTATCAAAAAGGATCTTCAC
CTAGATCCTTTTAAATTAAAAATGAAGTTTTAAATCAATCTAAAGTATATATGAGTAAACTTGGTCTGAC
AGTTACCAATGCTTAATCAGTGAGGCACCTATCTCAGCGATCTGTCTATTTCGTTCATCCATAGTTGCAT
TTAAATTTCCGAACTCTCCAAGGCCCTCGTCGGAAAATCTTCAAACCTTTCGTCCGATCCATCTTGCAGG
CTACCTCTCGAACGAACTATCGCAAGTCTCTTGGCCGGCCTTGCGCCTTGGCTATTGCTTGGCAGCGCCT
ATCGCCAGGTATTACTCCAATCCCGAATATCCGAGATCGGGATCACCCGAGAGAAGTTCAACCTACATCC
TCAATCCCGATCTATCCGAGATCCGAGGAATATCGAAATCGGGGCGCGCCTG
